>Addgene plasmid #198242 | pKE13-ISceI-fabp10a:CreERT2 | addgene full sequence | sequence record 393628 | Addgene NGS Result
GATTACGCCAAGCGCGTTAGGGATAACAGGGTAATGCGCGCGTAATACGACTCACTATAGGGCGAATTGG
AGCTCGGAATTCCTGAGCATCAGAATGGGGAAGGAAGAGGATTTCAGTGACTTTGAACGAGGCATGGTTG
TTGCTGCCAGATGGGCTGCTCTGAGTATTTCAGAAACTGCTGATCTTCAGGGATTTTCACGCACAACCAT
CTCTAGGGTTTACAGAGAATGATCTGAAAAGAGGAAATATCCAGTGAGCGGCAGTTCTGTGGGTGCAAAT
GCCTTGTTGATGCCAGAGATCAGAGGAGAATGGCCAGACTGGTTCCAGCTGATAGAAAGGCAACAGTAAC
TCAAATAAGCACTCGTTACAACCGAGCTCTGCAGAAGAGCATCTCTGAACACACAACACGTCCAACCTTG
AGGCAGATGGGCTACAGCAGCAGAAGACCACACCGGGTGCCGCTCCTGTCAGCTAAGAACAGGAAACTGA
GGCTACAATTCACACAGACTCACCAAAACTGGACAATATATTATTAGCCCCCCTTAGAATTTTTCATTTG
ATAATATTTTTCTTCTGGCGAAAGCCTCATTTGTTTTATATATTATAGAATAAAATTAGTTTTTAATAGT
TTTTATGCCATTTTAAGGTCAATATTATTAGCCCCTTTAAGCTATTTTTTTTCGATAGTCTACAGAACAA
ACCATCGGTATACAATGACTTGCCTAATTACCCTAACCTGCCTAGTTACCCTAATTAACCTAGTTAAGCC
TTTAAATGTCACTTTAAGCTGTATAGAAGTGTCTTGAAGAATATCTAGTCTAATATTATTGACTGTCATC
ATGGCAAAGATAAAATAAATCAGTTATTAAAACTATTATGATTAGAAATGTGCTGAAACAATCTGCTCTC
CGATAAACAGAAATTGAACAAAATAAACAGGGGGGCTAATAAATTTAAGGGGTTAAATAATTCTGATTGC
AAAAAAAATGATGTCTGCAAAACTGTTGCAAATAATTTATTTGTGTTGATTTTAAGCAAACAAATTAAAT
TTAATAAAATACAACTTAATCTGTTTGTTTAAATTCAGCCCTAATAAATTGTTTACAGCCACTTAACGTA
AAAAAATTGAGTAAATCCAAGGAATCATCTCTGAATAATTTTTTTCAGTGTATATATATATATATATATT
CTTACAAAACAACTCATTTACTTTAGTTTAATTTTCAGGGGCAAAAAACTAAAGTAATCGACGTTGCTTG
AATAAAAAGTGTAATTAAGGGAATGAGGTAACATTTAACCATGTGTCAATGCAGTTTAAATATGCCAGTT
AGTGGTATATGTTTAAATGGTAAGCTATTCAAAACTTTAAACTAACTTAACCAGCCTTTTGTTGTCAGAC
TGAACAGACTTTCCATCTGCATTATTAGAGACTAATCTTTGGCTGGATGAATGATTCATCTGCTGATATT
TCAGAATAGACAGATTGAGGCTGTTTCTAATATGATTATGCAACCTGAGGGTGATTATTTGAAGCAAACT
CCACAGACCAGCAGGTCATTGACCGTCGTGTGTTCAAACAGAGCAGAAACATTTGCAAAACTGGTCTGAC
AGGAGAATCCAGTCCAGCACAACACATATGCTGAGCAAACTGAATCAATCCTGCAGGTCAACTCTCGTGC
TTTAAGTTTATTAAGATTATTTTATTTATTTATTATTTTATTTATCTATTTATTTATTTAGTTGTTTATT
TAGCAATTATTTGTTTATTTATTTGTTTATTTATTCCTGCAGATCATGCCTTGTGCCTTTTTACATTTAA
TTTAATTTTTAATTTAATTTCCTTTTATTTTTTTTTATTTTTTTATTTTATTTTATTTTACAGTCTGACA
AATACTGAACTAAAAACCCTCAGATCATGTCTTATGCATTTCATTTTATTTTATTTCATTTTATATTATT
AATTTTAATATTTTTATTTTACAGTCTGACAAATACTGAATTAAAAACCATCAGATCATGTCTCATGCAT
TTAACTTAACTTTATTTAATTCAATTAAATTGTTTGTTTGTTTGTTTCCTTGCATTTGTTTGTTTGTTTT
TTACAATCTGACATACTGGACCGAAAAAACTCAGATCATGTCTTATGCATTTTATTTTATTTTATTTTTT
ATTTTATTGTCTATTTTATTTTATTTCATCTTATTTTATTTTACAGTCTGACATATGGACCAATAAATCT
CTCAGATCATGTCTCATGCATTTAATTTAATTTTTTTATTTATTCATTTTTATTTATTTATTTTATTATT
TATTTTATTTTAATATTTATTTTATTTTATTTTATTTTATTTTACAGTCTGACATACTGGACCAATAAAT
CTCTCAGATCATGTCTCATGCATTTTACTTTTATTTTATTAGAATTAGAAAGATCAAAGGAACAACTTTT
AAAATATTAATTCTGTATCAAAATCTCTTTTGATACATTTAATTGATTTAAAAAAGCAGTTCACCCAAGA
AACATTTCCTCACAGTCGAATGGTTGTAAACTTTTATGAATTACTTTCACAGAAAAAGATTTTTGGAAGA
ATATTGGAAAAAAAGCAGCCATTGACTTCCATAGTAACAACAAAAAATACTATGGAAGTCAATGGCTGTT
TTTTCACCATTCGGTATCTTCATTCTGGAGCAGAATTTTTTGGGTGATCTGTCCCTTTAAGTCGTCAAAT
CCTGGCGCAATATTCCACATGCACTGACGAGTCTTTATTTTTGGTCTGCTACTGCTGTGTGTGTGAGGGC
ATTTACCTCATCTTCTGCTGGAGTTGATGAACGGTGGGTTGTTCAAACAGCAGCAGGTCATTGACTGAAC
TCCTCTCGATATAAAAGCTGCAGATCTGAAGCTGACCTTCACTTTGTGTTGAGCGGATCTAATTCGATAT
CAAGCTTATCGATATGGCTCCAAAGAAGAAGCGTAAGGTAATGGTGAGCAAGGGCGAGGAGGATAACATG
GCCATCATCAAGGAGTTCATGCGCTTCAAGGTGCACATGGAGGGCTCCGTGAACGGCCACGAGTTCGAGA
TCGAGGGCGAGGGCGAGGGCCGCCCCTACGAGGGCACCCAGACCGCCAAGCTGAAGGTGACCAAGGGTGG
CCCCCTGCCCTTCGCCTGGGACATCCTGTCCCCTCAGTTCATGTACGGCTCCAAGGCCTACGTGAAGCAC
CCCGCCGACATCCCCGACTACAAGAAGCTGTCCTTCCCCGAGGGCTTCAAGTGGGAGCGCGTGATGAACT
TCGAGGACGGCGGCGTGGTGACCGTGACCCAGGACTCCTCCCTGCAGGACGGCGAGTTCATCTACAAGGT
GAAGCTGCGCGGCACCAACTTCCCCTCCGACGGCCCCGTAATGCAGAAGAAGACCATGGGCTGGGAGGCC
TCCTCCGAGCGGATGTACCCCGAGGACGGCGCCCTGAAGGGCGAGATCAAGCAGAGGCTGAAGCTGAAGG
ACGGCGGCCACTACGACGCTGAGGTCAAGACCACCTACAAGGCCAAGAAGCCCGTGCAGCTGCCCGGCGC
CTACAACGTCAACATCAAGTTGGACATCACCTCCCACAACGAGGACTACACCATCGTGGAACAGTACGAA
CGCGCCGAGGGCCGCCACTCCACCGGCGGCATGGACGAGCTGTACAAGGCAGCTAGCATGTCCAATTTAC
TGACCGTACACCAAAATTTGCCTGCATTACCGGTCGATGCAACGAGTGATGAGGTTCGCAAGAACCTGAT
GGACATGTTCAGGGATCGCCAGGCGTTTTCTGAGCATACCTGGAAAATGCTTCTGTCCGTTTGCCGGTCG
TGGGCGGCATGGTGCAAGTTGAATAACCGGAAATGGTTTCCCGCAGAACCTGAAGATGTTCGCGATTATC
TTCTATATCTTCAGGCGCGTGGTCTGGCAGTAAAAACTATCCAGCAACATTTGGGCCAGCTAAACATGCT
TCATCGTCGGTCCGGGCTGCCACGACCAAGTGACAGCAATGCTGTTTCACTGGTTATGCGGCGGATCCGA
AAAGAAAACGTTGATGCCGGTGAACGTGCAAAACAGGCTCTAGCGTTCGAACGCACTGATTTCGACCAGG
TTCGTTCACTCATGGAAAATAGCGATCGCTGCCAGGATATACGTAATCTGGCATTTCTGGGGATTGCTTA
TAACACCCTGTTACGTATAGCCGAAATTGCCAGGATCAGGGTTAAAGATATCTCACGTACTGACGGTGGG
AGAATGTTAATCCATATTGGCAGAACGAAAACGCTGGTTAGCACCGCAGGTGTAGAGAAGGCACTTAGCC
TGGGGGTAACTAAACTGGTCGAGCGATGGATTTCCGTCTCTGGTGTAGCTGATGATCCGAATAACTACCT
GTTTTGCCGGGTCAGAAAAAATGGTGTTGCCGCGCCATCTGCCACCAGCCAGCTATCAACTCGCGCCCTG
GAAGGGATTTTTGAAGCAACTCATCGATTGATTTACGGCGCTAAGGATGACTCTGGTCAGAGATACCTGG
CCTGGTCTGGACACAGTGCCCGTGTCGGAGCCGCGCGAGATATGGCCCGCGCTGGAGTTTCAATACCGGA
GATCATGCAAGCTGGTGGCTGGACCAATGTAAATATTGTCATGAACTATATCCGTAACCTGGATAGTGAA
ACAGGGGCAATGGTGCGCCTGCTGGAAGATGGCGATCTCGAGCCATCTGCTGGAGACATGAGAGCTGCCA
ACCTTTGGCCAAGCCCGCTCATGATCAAACGCTCTAAGAAGAACAGCCTGGCCTTGTCCCTGACGGCCGA
CCAGATGGTCAGTGCCTTGTTGGATGCTGAGCCCCCCATACTCTATTCCGAGTATGATCCTACCAGACCC
TTCAGTGAAGCTTCGATGATGGGCTTACTGACCAACCTGGCAGACAGGGAGCTGGTTCACATGATCAACT
GGGCGAAGAGGGTGCCAGGCTTTGTGGATTTGACCCTCCATGATCAGGTCCACCTTCTAGAATGTGCCTG
GCTAGAGATCCTGATGATTGGTCTCGTCTGGCGCTCCATGGAGCACCCAGTGAAGCTACTGTTTGCTCCT
AACTTGCTCTTGGACAGGAACCAGGGAAAATGTGTAGAGGGCATGGTGGAGATCTTCGACATGCTGCTGG
CTACATCATCTCGGTTCCGCATGATGAATCTGCAGGGAGAGGAGTTTGTGTGCCTCAAATCTATTATTTT
GCTTAATTCTGGAGTGTACACATTTCTGTCCAGCACCCTGAAGTCTCTGGAAGAGAAGGACCATATCCAC
CGAGTCCTGGACAAGATCACAGACACTTTGATCCACCTGATGGCCAAGGCAGGCCTGACCCTGCAGCAGC
AGCACCAGCGGCTGGCCCAGCTCCTCCTCATCCTCTCCCACATCAGGCACATGAGTAACAAAGGCATGGA
GCATCTGTACAGCATGAAGTGCAAGAACGTGGTGCCCCTCTATGACCTGCTGCTGGAGGCGGCGGACGCC
CACCGCCTACATGCGCCCACTAGCCGTGGAGGGGCATCCGTGGAGGAGACGGACCAAAGCCACTTGGCCA
CTGCGGGCTCTACTTCATCGCATTCCTTGCAAAAGTATTACATCACGGGGGAGGCAGAGGGTTTCCCTGC
CACAGCTTGAGCGGCCGCCGAAATGACCGACCAAGCGACGCCCAACCTGCCATCACGAGATTTCGATTCC
ACCGCCGCCTTCTATGAAAGGTTGGGCTTCGGAATCGTTTTCCGGGACGCCGGCTGGATGATCCTCCAGC
GCGGGGATCTCATGCTGGAGTTCTTCGCCCACCCCCCGGATCTAAGCTCTAGATAAGTAATGATCATAAT
CAGCCATATCACATCTGTAGAGGTTTTACTTGCTTTAAAAAACCTCCCACACCTCCCCCTGAACCTGAAA
CATAAAATGAATGCAATTGTTGTTGTTAACTTGTTTATTGCAGCTTATAATGGTTACAAATAAAGCAATA
GCATCACAAATTTCACAAATAAAGCATTTTTTTCACTGCATTCTAGTTGTGGTTTGTCCAAACTCATCAA
TGTATCTTATCATGTCTGGATCCGGGGGTACCGCGTCGAGAAGTTCCTATTCCGAAGTTCCTATTCTCTA
GAAAGTATAGGAACTTCGGGCCCGCGGTGGCGGCGATCTCTCCCCAGCATGCCTGCTATTGTCTTCCCAA
TCCTCCCCCTTGCTGTCCTGCCCCACCCCACCCCCCAGAATAGAATGACACCTACTCAGACAATGCGATG
CAATTTCCTCATTTTATTAGGAAAGGACAGTGGGAGTGGCACCTTCCAGGGTCAAGGAAGGCACGGGGGA
GGGGCAAACAACAGATGGCTGGCAACTAGAAGGCACAGTCGAGGCTGATCAGCGGGCCGCTTTACTTGTA
CAGCTCGTCCATGCCGAGAGTGATCCCGGCGGCGGTCACGAACTCCAGCAGGACCATGTGATCGCGCTTC
TCGTTGGGGTCTTTGCTCAGGGCGGACTGGTAGCTCAGGTAGTGGTTGTCGGGCAGCAGCACGGGGCCGT
CGCCGATGGGGGTGTTCTGCTGGTAGTGGTCGGCGAGCTGCACGCCGCCGTCCTCGATGTTGTGGCGGAT
CTTGAAGTTGGCCTTGATGCCGTTCTTCTGCTTGTCGGCGGTGATATAGACGTTGTGGCTGTTGTAGTTG
TACTCCAGCTTGTGCCCCAGGATGTTGCCGTCCTCCTTGAAGTCGATGCCCTTCAGCTCGATGCGGTTCA
CCAGGGTGTCGCCCTCGAACTTCACCTCGGCGCGGGTCTTGTAGTTGCCGTCGTCCTTGAAGAAGATGGT
GCGCTCCTGGACGTAGCCTTCGGGCATGGCGGACTTGAAGAAGTCGTGCTGCTTCATGTGGTCGGGGTAG
CGGGCGAAGCACTGCAGGCCGTAGCCCAGGGTGGTCACGAGGGTGGGCCAGGGCACGGGCAGCTTGCCGG
TGGTGCAGATCAGCTTCAGGGTCAGCTTGCCGTAGGTGGCATCGCCCTCGCCCTCGCCGGACACGCTGAA
CTTGTGGCCGTTTACGTCGCCGTCCAGCTCGACCAGGATGGGCACCACCCCGGTGAACAGCTCCTCGCCC
TTGCTCACCATGTTGTCAGACCTGGTAACTCCTTACTGTAACTTATTGCACCTGATGAACAAAAGATGTG
AACTGAACGCAAGTAGGAGGCTAATAGAGGCTAGTACAGTACAAAGATCCCCAAATGATGTGTGCCGGCC
TTAGTGGAGGCAGACCCCTGGTTATATACCTGTGCTGCAGAAAGAGGGGCTTACAAATGGATCTCTCTGG
AATGGCATTATCTCATGGTGGGAACAGTGTTGTCAGCAGAATCAGCGGGGTGGACTCTGACCTGAGAATG
ACAGTCTAGCACTGAATGGCTCAGACAATACTCTTGTGGCCAACTATCACCGGAAAATAAGTGCCTGCCA
AAACAAACCAGACCAGATGAAGCTACATGGCTGTAGAACGTCAGTATTTAATGTGTTGTGGCCACTTGGT
TCACCAGATTTAAGAGCTAATTTTTTTAAATATCACAGATAATCAATCGCTTTTTTTTTTTCTTGACTGA
AAAGCTTAGACTGGAAAATTCTTTGAAAAAGTTTGCACTACAGAAAATAAATACATAACATCCTGCACTG
AATGCACACTATTAATGGGCCCGGTACCCAGCTTTTGTTCCCTTTAGTGAGGGTTAATTGCGCGCTAGGG
ATAACAGGGTAATACGCGCTCACTGGCCGTCGTTTTACAACGTCGTGACTGGGAAAACCCTGGCGTTACC
CAACTTAATCGCCTTGCAGCACATCCCCCTTTCGCCAGCTGGCGTAATAGCGAAGAGGCCCGCACCGATC
GCCCTTCCCAACAGTTGCGCAGCCTGAATGGCGAATGGAAATTGTAAGCGTTAATATTTTGTTAAAATTC
GCGTTAAATTTTTGTTAAATCAGCTCATTTTTTAACCAATAGGCCGAAATCGGCAAAATCCCTTATAAAT
CAAAAGAATAGACCGAGATAGGGT
[37 nt withheld, positions 8075-8111]
AAAGAACGTGGACTCCAACGTCAAAGG
[49 nt withheld, positions 8139-8187]
T
[91 nt withheld, positions 8189-8279]
G
[124 nt withheld, positions 8281-8404]
CAGGTGGCACTTTTCGGGGAAATGTGCGCGGAACCCCTATTTGTTTATTTTTCTAAATACATTCAAATAT
GTATCCGCTCATGAGACAATAACCCTGATAAATGCTTCAATAATATTGAAAAAGGAAGAGTATGAGTATT
CAACATTTCCGTGTCGCCCTTATTCCCTTTTTTGCGGCATTTTGCCTTCCTGTTTTTGCTCACCCAGAAA
CGCTGGTGAAAGTAAAAGATGCTGAAGATCAGTTGGGTGCACGAGTGGGTTACATCGAACTGGATCTCAA
CAGCGGTAAGATCCTTGAGAGTTTTCGCCCCGAAGAACGTTTTCCAATGATGAGCACTTTTAAAGTTCTG
CTATGTGGCGCGGTATTATCCCGTATTGACGCCGGGCAAGAGCAACTCGGTCGCCGCATACACTATTCTC
AGAATGACTTGGTTGAGTACTCACCAGTCACAGAAAAGCATCTTACGGATGGCATGACAGTAAGAGAATT
ATGCAGTGCTGCCATAACCATGAGTGATAACACTGCGGCCAACTTACTTCTGACAACGATCGGAGGACCG
AAGGAGCTAACCGCTTTTTTGCACAACATGGGGGATCATGTAACTCGCCTTGATCGTTGGGAACCGGAGC
TGAATGAAGCCATACCAAACGACGAGCGTGACACCACGATGCCTGTAGCAATGGCAACAACGTTGCGCAA
ACTATTAACTGGCGAACTACTTACTCTAGCTTCCCGGCAACAATTAATAGACTGGATGGAGGCGGATAAA
GTTGCAGGACCACTTCTGCGCTCGGCCCTTCCGGCTGGCTGGTTTATTGCTGATAAATCTGGAGCCGGTG
AGCGTGGGTCTCGCGGTATCATTGCAGCACTGGGGCCAGATGGTAAGCCCTCCCGTATCGTAGTTATCTA
CACGACGGGGAGTCAGGCAACTATGGATGAACGAAATAGACAGATCGCTGAGATAGGTGCCTCACTGATT
AAGCATTGGTAACTGTCAGACCAAGTTTACTCATATATACTTTAGATTGATTTAAAACTTCATTTTTAAT
TTAAAAGGATCTAGGTGAAGATCCTTTTTGATAATCTCATGACCAAAATCCCTTAACGTGAGTTTTCGTT
CCACTGAGCGTCAGACCCCGTAGAAAAGATCAAAGGATCTTCTTGAGATCCTTTTTTTCTGCGCGTAATC
TGCTGCTTGCAAACAAAAAAACCACCGCTACCAGCGGTGGTTTGTTTGCCGGATCAAGAGCTACCAACTC
TTTTTCCGAAGGTAACTGGCTTCAGCAGAGCGCAGATACCAAATACTGTTCTTCTAGTGTAGCCGTAGTT
AGGCCACCACTTCAAGAACTCTGTAGCACCGCCTACATACCTCGCTCTGCTAATCCTGTTACCAGTGGCT
GCTGCCAGTGGCGATAAGTCGTGTCTTACCGGGTTGGACTCAAGACGATAGTTACCGGATAAGGCGCAGC
GGTCGGGCTGAACGGGGGGTTCGTGCACACAGCCCAGCTTGGAGCGAACGACCTACACCGAACTGAGATA
CCTACAGCGTGAGCTATGAGAAAGCGCCACGCTTCCCGAAGGGAGAAAGGCGGACAGGTATCCGGTAAGC
GGCAGGGTCGGAACAGGAGAGCGCACGAGGGAGCTTCCAGGGGGAAACGCCTGGTATCTTTATAGTCCTG
TCGGGTTTCGCCACCTCTGACTTGAGCGTCGATTTTTGTGATGCTCGTCAGGGGGGCGGAGCCTATGGAA
AAACGCCAGCAACGCGGCCTTTTTACGGTTCCTGGCCTTTTGCTGGCCTTTTGCTCACATGTTCTTTCCT
GCGTTATCCCCTGATTCTGTGGATAACCGTATTACCGCCTTTGAGTGAGCTGATACCGCTCGCCGCAGCC
GAACGACCGAGCGCAGCGAGTCAGTGAGCGAGGAAGCGGAAGAGCGCCCAATACGCAAACCGCCTCTCCC
CGCGCGTTGGCCGATTCATTAATGCAGCTGGCACGACAGGTTTCCCGACTGGAAAGCGGGCAGTGAGCGC
AACGCAATTAATGTGAGTTAGCTCACTCATTAGGCACCCCAGGCTTTACACTTTATGCTTCCGGCTCGTA
TGTTGTGTGGAATTGTGAGCGGATAACAATTTCACACAGGAAACAGCTATGACCAT
Features (pLannotate 1.2.2; 22 found; start..end, strand, type, name):
     43..61      +  promoter       T7 promoter: promoter for bacteriophage T7 RNA polymerase
   1174..1190    -  promoter       LEU2 promoter (fragment): S. cerevisiae LEU2
   2931..2954    +  misc_feature   MCS (fragment): pBluescript multiple cloning site
   2981..3688    +  CDS            mCherry: mCherry is a basic (constitutively fluorescent) red fluorescent protein published in 2004, derived from Discosoma sp.. It is reported to be a very rapidly-maturing monomer with low acid sensitivity.
   3698..4726    +  CDS            cre: RECR_BPP1 - Experimental evidence at protein level: Swiss-Prot protein existence level 1. Catalyzes site-specific recombination between two 34-base- pair LOXP sites. Its role is to maintain the phage genome as a monomeric unit-copy plasmid in the lysogenic state. From Escherichia phage P1 (Bacteriophage P1).
   4739..5674    +  CDS            ERT2: mutated ligand-binding domain of the human estrogen receptor (Feil et al., 1997)
   5693..5845    +  CDS            ble (fragment): BLE_KLEPN - Experimental evidence at protein level: Swiss-Prot protein existence level 1. Binding protein with a strong affinity to the bleomycin family of antibiotics. Binds to CL990; an antimitotic-antibiotic compound. From Klebsiella pneumoniae.
   5870..5955    +  CDS            large T antigen (fragment): large T antigen from SV40 (simian virus 40)
   5978..6112    +  polyA_signal   SV40 poly(A) signal: SV40 polyadenylation signal
   6130..6177    +  protein_bind   FRT: FLP-mediated recombination occurs in the 8-bp core sequence TCTAGAAA (Turan and Bode, 2011). FLP recombinase from the Saccharomyces cerevisiae 2μ plasmid
   6201..6408    -  polyA_signal   bGH poly(A) signal: bovine growth hormone polyadenylation signal
   6432..7151    -  CDS            Venus: yellow fluorescent protein (YFP) with fast and efficient maturation (Nagai et al., 2002) mammalian codon-optimized
   7741..7759    -  promoter       T3 promoter: promoter for bacteriophage T3 RNA polymerase
   7790..7945    +  CDS            lacZα (fragment): LacZα fragment of β-galactosidase; lacZ fragment
   7976..8404    -  rep_origin     f1 ori (sequence partly withheld): f1 bacteriophage origin of replication; arrow indicates direction of (+) strand synthesis
   8431..8535    +  promoter       AmpR promoter: bla
   8536..9396    +  CDS            AmpR: β-lactamase; bla; confers resistance to ampicillin, carbenicillin, and related antibiotics
   9567..10155   +  rep_origin     ori: high-copy-number ColE1/pMB1/pBR322/pUC origin of replication
  10338..10430   +  CDS            lacI (fragment): lac repressor; lacI; The lac repressor binds to the lac operator to inhibit transcription in E. coli. This inhibition can be relieved by adding lactose or isopropyl-β-D-thiogalactopyranoside (IPTG).
  10443..10464   +  protein_bind   CAP binding site: CAP binding activates transcription in the presence of cAMP. E. coli catabolite activator protein
  10479..10509   +  promoter       lac promoter: promoter for the E. coli lac operon
  10517..10533   +  protein_bind   lac operator: The lac repressor binds to the lac operator to inhibit transcription in E. coli. This inhibition can be relieved by adding lactose or isopropyl-β-D-thiogalactopyranoside (IPTG). lac repressor encoded by lacI
