[The description below was written by a language model from this plasmid's Addgene catalogue record and pLannotate feature annotations shown in this document.]
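Description:
pKE13-ISceI-fabp10a:CreERT2 is a zebrafish transgenesis plasmid of about 10.6 kb designed for I-SceI meganuclease-mediated genomic integration. The backbone is recorded as unknown, but the annotated features (T7 and T3 promoters, lacZα and lac regulatory remnants, a pBluescript-type multiple cloning site fragment, f1 ori) suggest a pBluescript-like cloning vector. It is propagated in E. coli through a high-copy ColE1/pUC origin and selected with ampicillin via the AmpR β-lactamase gene. The I-SceI recognition sites implied by the name and purpose are not annotated in the feature table, nor are the two zebrafish promoters, which presumably occupy the unannotated stretches upstream of their respective coding sequences.

The main cassette uses the zebrafish fabp10a promoter, a liver (hepatocyte)-specific promoter, to drive CreERT2, a fusion of Cre recombinase to a mutated human estrogen receptor ligand-binding domain, followed by an SV40 polyadenylation signal. This fusion is inactive until tamoxifen-type ligands are supplied, giving temporal control of loxP recombination within fabp10a-expressing cells. An mCherry sequence lies between the promoter and Cre, but the depositor notes that it does not yield a functional fluorescent protein. Short ble and SV40 large T fragments and an FRT site downstream of ERT2 appear to be carry-over from parental constructs. On the opposite strand, a second cassette places Venus under the lens-specific cryaa promoter with a bGH poly(A) signal, providing a yellow eye marker for identifying transgenic carriers. The associated publication concerns β-catenin activation and hepatocellular carcinoma in zebrafish, consistent with use for inducible, liver-restricted recombination.
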