Addgene plasmid #198242: pKE13-ISceI-fabp10a:CreERT2
Purpose: For I-SceI-mediated transgenesis in zebrafish; fabp10a promoter driving tamoxifen-inducible Cre recombinase
Depositing lab: Didier Stainier. Depositing organization: University of California, San Francisco (UCSF). Publication: Heterogeneous beta-catenin activation is sufficient to cause hepatocellular carcinoma in zebrafish. Kalasekar SM, Kotiyal S, Conley C, Phan C, Young A, Evason KJ. Biol Open. 2019 Oct 17;8(10):bio047829. doi: 10.1242/bio.047829. PubMed 31575545.
Backbone
  Vector backbone: Unknown
  Vector type: Zebrafish transgenesis
Growth in bacteria
  Bacterial resistance: Ampicillin, 100 μg/mL
  Growth temperature: 37°C
  Growth strain: DH5alpha
  Copy number: Unknown
Gene/Insert 1
  Gene/Insert name: Zebrafish fabp10a promoter:Cre recombinase (Cre) fused to a mutant estrogen ligand-binding domain (ERT2), polyA
  Species: D. rerio (zebrafish)
  Insert size (bp): 6344
  Entrez Gene: fabp10a (a.k.a. L-FABP, Lb-FABP, Lfabp, Zf-FABP10, fabp10, z-L-BABP, zgc:103719, zgc:92741)
Gene/Insert 2
  Gene/Insert name: Zebrafish cryaa promoter:Venus fluorescent protein coding sequence
  Species: D. rerio (zebrafish)
  Insert size (bp): 1516
  Entrez Gene: cryaa (a.k.a. wu:fc06h04, zgc:92036)
Resource information
  A portion of this plasmid was derived from a plasmid made by: The CreERT2 sequence is derived from TP1-CreERT2 (Nikolay Ninov) The remainder of the sequence is derived from the pHD157 plasmid (Didier Stainier and Daniel Hesselson).
Terms and licenses: Academic/Nonprofit Terms; Industry Terms: Not Available to Industry
Depositor comments: Note there is mcherry sequence downstream of fabp10a promoter, but it does not produce a functional (fluorescent) protein.
How to cite: pKE13-ISceI-fabp10a:CreERT2 was a gift from Didier Stainier (Addgene plasmid # 198242 ; http://n2t.net/addgene:198242 ; RRID:Addgene_198242)
